>Addgene plasmid #171006 | EGFP-uTEV1-NES | addgene full sequence | sequence record 335792 | Addgene NGS Result
CTATCAGTGATAGAGAACGTATGTCGAGGTAGGCGTGTACGGTGGGAGGCCTATATAAGCAGAGCTCGTT
TAGTGAACCGTCAGATCGCCTGGAGAATTGGCTAGCGCCACCATGGTGAGCAAGGGCGAGGAGCTGTTCA
CCGGGGTGGTGCCCATCCTGGTCGAGCTGGACGGCGACGTAAACGGCCACAAGTTCAGCGTGTCCGGCGA
GGGCGAGGGCGATGCCACCTACGGCAAGCTGACCCTGAAGTTCATCTGCACCACCGGCAAGCTGCCCGTG
CCCTGGCCCACCCTCGTGACCACCCTGACCTACGGCGTGCAGTGCTTCAGCCGCTACCCCGACCACATGA
AGCAGCACGACTTCTTCAAGTCCGCCATGCCCGAAGGCTACGTCCAGGAGCGCACCATCTTCTTCAAGGA
CGACGGCAACTACAAGACCCGCGCCGAGGTGAAGTTCGAGGGCGACACCCTGGTGAACCGCATCGAGCTG
AAGGGCATCGACTTCAAGGAGGACGGCAACATCCTGGGGCACAAGCTGGAGTACAACTACAACAGCCACA
ACGTCTATATCATGGCCGACAAGCAGAAGAACGGCATCAAGGTGAACTTCAAGATCCGCCACAACATCGA
GGACGGCAGCGTGCAGCTCGCCGACCACTACCAGCAGAACACCCCCATCGGCGACGGCCCCGTGCTGCTG
CCCGACAACCACTACCTGAGCACCCAGTCCGCCCTGAGCAAAGACCCCAACGAGAAGCGCGATCACATGG
TCCTGCTGGAGTTCGTGACCGCCGCCGGGATCACTCTCGGCATGGACGAGCTGTACAAGGACCTTGGATC
TGGCACAGGCGGATCCGGTTCAGGCGGAGAAAGCTTGTTTAAGGGACCACGTGATTACAACCCGATATCG
AGCACCATTTGTCATTTGACGAATGAATCTGATGGGCACACAACATCGTTGTATGGTATTGGATTTGGTC
CCTTCATCATTACAAACAAGCACTTGTTTAGAAGAAATAATGGAACACTGTTGGTCCAATCACTACATGG
TGTATTCAAGGTCAAGAACACCACGACTTTGCAACAACACCTCATTGATGGGAGGGACATGATAATTATT
CGCATGCCTAAGGATTTCCCACCATTTCCTCAAAAGCTGAAATTTAGAGAGCCACAAAGGGAAGAGCGCA
TATGTCTTGTGACAACCAACTTCCAAACTAAGAGCATGTCTAGCATGGTGTCAGACACTAGTTGCACATT
CCCTTCATCTGATGGCATATTCTGGAAGCATTGGATTCAAACCAAGGATGGGCAGTGTGGCAATCCATTA
GTATCAACTAGAGATGGGTTCATTGTTGGTATACACTCAGCATCGAATTTCACCAACACAAACAATTATT
TCACAAGCGTGCCGAAAAACTTCATGGAATTGTTGACAAATCAGGAGGCGCAGCAGTGGGTTAGTGGTTG
GCGATTAAATGCTGACTCAGTATTGTGGGGGGGCCATAAAGTTTTCATGGTGGAATTCGGTTCCACGTCA
GGTTCTGGCAAGCCCGGATCAGGCGAGGGTAGCGGCTCTACTTCTGGGTCTGGTAAGCCTGGGAGTGGAG
AGGGGAGCGGCAGTTCCGGCTCAGGTAGTGGAGAGCTGGCCGAGAAGCTGGCCGGCCTGGACATCAACTA
AGGCCGAATTCATCCGGGGTTGGGGTTGCGCCTTTTCCAAGGCAGCCCTGGGTTTGCGCAGGGACGCGGC
TGCTCTGGGCGTGGTTCCGGGAAACGCAGCGGCGCCGACCCTGGGTCTCGCACATTCTTCACGTCCGTTC
GCAGCGTCACCCGGATCTTCGCCGCTACCCTTGTGGGCCCCCCGGCGACGCTTCCTGCTCCGCCCCTAAG
TCGGGAAGGTTCCTTGCGGTTCGCGGCGTGCCGGACGTGACAAACGGAAGCCGCACGTCTCACTAGTACC
CTCGCAGACGGACAGCGCCAGGGAGCAATGGCAGCGCGCCGACCGCGATGGGCTGTGGCCAATAGCGGCT
GCTCAGCAGGGCGCGCCGAGAGCAGCGGCCGGGAAGGGGCGGTGCGGGAGGCGGGGTGTGGGGCGGTAGT
GTGGGCCCTGTTCCTGCCCGCGCGGTGTTCCGCATTCTGCAAGCCTCCGGAGCGCACGTCGGCAGTCGGC
TCCCTCGTTGACCGAATCACCGACCTCTCTCCCCAGCAATTCACCATGTCTAGACTGGACAAGAGCAAAG
TCATAAACGGAGCTCTGGAATTACTCAATGGTGTCGGTATCGAAGGCCTGACGACAAGGAAACTCGCTCA
AAAGCTGGGAGTTGAGCAGCCTACCCTGTACTGGCACGTGAAGAACAAGCGGGCCCTGCTCGATGCCCTG
CCAATCGAGATGCTGGACAGGCATCATACCCACTTCTGCCCCCTGGAAGGCGAGTCATGGCAAGACTTTC
TGCGGAACAACGCCAAGTCATACCGCTGTGCTCTCCTCTCACATCGCGACGGGGCTAAAGTGCATCTCGG
CACCCGCCCAACAGAGAAACAGTACGAAACCCTGGAAAATCAGCTCGCGTTCCTGTGTCAGCAAGGCTTC
TCCCTGGAGAACGCACTGTACGCTCTGTCCGCCGTGGGCCACTTTACACTGGGCTGCGTATTGGAGGAAC
AGGAGCATCAAGTAGCAAAAGAGGAAAGAGAGACACCTACCACCGATTCTATGCCCCCACTTCTGAGACA
AGCAATTGAGCTGTTCGACCGGCAGGGAGCCGAACCTGCCTTCCTTTTCGGCCTGGAACTAATCATATGT
GGCCTGGAGAAACAGCTAAAGTGCGAAAGCGGCGGGCCGACCGACGCCCTTGACGATTTTGACTTAGACA
TGCTCCCAGCCGATGCCCTTGACGACTTTGACCTTGATATGCTGCCTGCTGACGCTCTTGACGATTTTGA
CCTTGACATGCTCCCCGGGTAACTAAGTAAGGATCGATCCAAGATATCGTATTCTTAACTATGTTGCTCC
TTTTACGCTATGTGGATACGCTGCTTTAATGCCTTTGTATCATGCTATTGCTTCCCGTATGGCTTTCATT
TTCTCCTCCTTGTATAAATCCTGGTTGCTGTCTCTTTATGAGGAGTTGTGGCCCGTTGTCAGGCAACGTG
GCGTGGTGTGCACTGTGTTTGCTGACGCAACCCCCACTGGTTGGGGCATTGCCACCACCTGTCAGCTCCT
TTCCGGGACTTTCGCTTTCCCCCTCCCTATTGCCACGGCGGAACTCATCGCCGCCTGCCTTGCCCGCTGC
TGGACAGGGGCTCGGCTGTTGGGCACTGACAATTCCGTGGTGTTGTCGGGGAAGCTGACGTCCTTTCCAT
GGCTGCTCGCCTGTGTTGCCACCTGGATTCTGCGCGGGACGTCCTTCTGCTACGTCCCTTCGGCCCTCAA
TCCAGCGGACCTTCCTTCCCGCGGCCTGCTGCCGGCTCTGCGGCCTCTTCCGCGTCTTCGCCTTCGCCCT
CAGACGAGTCGGATCTCCCTTTGGGCCGCCTCCCCGCCTGTTTCGCCTCGGCGTCCGGACTAGAGGTACC
TTTAAGACCAATGACTTACAAGGCAGCTGTAGATCTTAGCCACTTTTTAAAAGAAAAGGGGGGACTGGAA
GGGCTAATTCACTCCCAACGAAGACAAGATCTGCTTTTTGCTTGTACTGGGTCTCTCTGGTTAGACCAGA
TCTGAGCCTGGGAGCTCTCTGGCTAACTAGGGAACCCACTGCTTAAGCCTCAATAAAGCTTGCCTTGAGT
GCTTCAAGTAGTGTGTGCCCGTCTGTTGTGTGACTCTGGTAACTAGAGATCCCTCAGACCCTTTTAGTCA
GTGTGGAAAATCTCTAGCAGTAGTAGTTCATGTCATCTTATTATTCAGTATTTATAACTTGCAAAGAAAT
GAATATCAGAGAGTGAGAGGAACTTGTTTATTGCAGCTTATAATGGTTACAAATAAAGCAATAGCATCAC
AAATTTCACAAATAAAGCATTTTTTTCACTGCATTCTAGTTGTGGTTTGTCCAAACTCATCAATGTATCT
TATCATGTCTGGCTCTAGCTATCCCGCCCCTAACTCCGCCCATCCCGCCCCTAACTCCGCCCAGTTCCGC
CCATTCTCCGCCCCATGGCTGACTAATTTTTTTTATTTATGCAGAGGCCGAGGCCGCCTCGGCCTCTGAG
CTATTCCAGAAGTAGTGAGGAGGCTTTTTTGGAGGCCTTTCAAATATGTATCCGCTCATGAGACAATAAC
CCTGATAAATGCTTCAATAATATTGAAAAAGGAAGAGTATGAGTATTCAACATTTCCGTGTCGCCCTTAT
TCCCTTTTTTGCGGCATTTTGCCTTCCTGTTTTTGCTCACCCAGAAACGCTGGTGAAAGTAAAAGATGCT
GAAGATCAGTTGGGTGCACGAGTGGGTTACATCGAACTGGATCTCAACAGCGGTAAGATCCTTGAGAGTT
TTCGCCCCGAAGAACGTTTTCCAATGATGAGCACTTTTAAAGTTCTGCTATGTGGCGCGGTATTATCCCG
TATTGACGCCGGGCAAGAGCAACTCGGTCGCCGCATACACTATTCTCAGAATGACTTGGTTGAGTACTCA
CCAGTCACAGAAAAGCATCTTACGGATGGCATGACAGTAAGAGAATTATGCAGTGCTGCCATAACCATGA
GTGATAACACTGCGGCCAACTTACTTCTGACAACGATCGGAGGACCGAAGGAGCTAACCGCTTTTTTGCA
CAACATGGGGGATCATGTAACTCGCCTTGATCGTTGGGAACCGGAGCTGAATGAAGCCATACCAAACGAC
GAGCGTGACACCACGATGCCTGTAGCAATGGCAACAACGTTGCGCAAACTATTAACTGGCGAACTACTTA
CTCTAGCTTCCCGGCAACAATTAATAGACTGGATGGAGGCGGATAAAGTTGCAGGACCACTTCTGCGCTC
GGCCCTTCCGGCTGGCTGGTTTATTGCTGATAAATCTGGAGCCGGTGAGCGTGGGTCTCGCGGTATCATT
GCAGCACTGGGGCCAGATGGTAAGCCCTCCCGTATCGTAGTTATCTACACGACGGGGAGTCAGGCAACTA
TGGATGAACGAAATAGACAGATCGCTGAGATAGGTGCCTCACTGATTAAGCATTGGTAACTGTCAGACCA
AGTTTACTCATATATACTTTAGATTGATTTAAAACTTCATTTTTAATTTAAAAGGATCTAGGTGAAGATC
CTTTTTGATAATCTCATGACCAAAATCCCTTAACGTGAGTTTTCGTTCCACTGAGCGTCAGACCCCGTAG
AAAAGATCAAAGGATCTTCTTGAGATCCTTTTTTTCTGCGCGTAATCTGCTGCTTGCAAACAAAAAAACC
ACCGCTACCAGCGGTGGTTTGTTTGCCGGATCAAGAGCTACCAACTCTTTTTCCGAAGGTAACTGGCTTC
AGCAGAGCGCAGATACCAAATACTGTTCTTCTAGTGTAGCCGTAGTTAGGCCACCACTTCAAGAACTCTG
TAGCACCGCCTACATACCTCGCTCTGCTAATCCTGTTACCAGTGGCTGCTGCCAGTGGCGATAAGTCGTG
TCTTACCGGGTTGGACTCAAGACGATAGTTACCGGATAAGGCGCAGCGGTCGGGCTGAACGGGGGGTTCG
TGCACACAGCCCAGCTTGGAGCGAACGACCTACACCGAACTGAGATACCTACAGCGTGAGCTATGAGAAA
GCGCCACGCTTCCCGAAGGGAGAAAGGCGGACAGGTATCCGGTAAGCGGCAGGGTCGGAACAGGAGAGCG
CACGAGGGAGCTTCCAGGGGGAAACGCCTGGTATCTTTATAGTCCTGTCGGGTTTCGCCACCTCTGACTT
GAGCGTCGATTTTTGTGATGCTCGTCAGGGGGGCGGAGCCTATGGAAAAACGCCAGCAACGCGGCCTTTT
TACGGTTCCTGGCCTTTTGCTGGCCTTTTGCTCACATGTTCTTTCCTGCGTTATCCCCTGATTCTGTGGA
TAACCGTATTACCGCCTTTGAGTGAGCTGATACCGCTCGCCGCAGCCGAACGACCGAGCGCAGCGAGTCA
GTGAGCGAGGAAGCGGAAGAGCGCCCAATACGCAAACCGCCTCTCCCCGCGCGTTGGCCGATTCATTAAT
GCAGCTGGCACGACAGGTTTCCCGACTGGAAAGCGGGCAGTGAGCGCAACGCAATTAATGTGAGTTAGCT
CACTCATTAGGCACCCCAGGCTTTACACTTTATGCTTCCGGCTCGTATGTTGTGTGGAATTGTGAGCGGA
TAACAATTTCACACAGGAAACAGCTATGACCATGATTACGCCAAGCGCGCAATTAACCCTCACTAAAGGG
AACAAAAGCTGGAGCTGCAAGCTTAATGTAGTCTTATGCAATACTCTTGTAGTCTTGCAACATGGTAACG
ATGAGTTAGCAACATGCCTTACAAGGAGAGAAAAAGCACCGTGCATGCCGATTGGTGGAAGTAAGGTGGT
ACGATCGTGCCTTATTAGGAAGGCAACAGACGGGTCTGACATGGATTGGACGAACCACTGAATTGCCGCA
TTGCAGAGATATTGTATTTAAGTGCCTAGCTCGATACATAAACGGGTCTCTCTGGTTAGACCAGATCTGA
GCCTGGGAGCTCTCTGGCTAACTAGGGAACCCACTGCTTAAGCCTCAATAAAGCTTGCCTTGAGTGCTTC
AAGTAGTGTGTGCCCGTCTGTTGTGTGACTCTGGTAACTAGAGATCCCTCAGACCCTTTTAGTCAGTGTG
GAAAATCTCTAGCAGTGGCGCCCGAACAGGGACTTGAAAGCGAAAGGGAAACCAGAGGAGCTCTCTCGAC
GCAGGACTCGGCTTGCTGAAGCGCGCACGGCAAGAGGCGAGGGGCGGCGACTGGTGAGTACGCCAAAAAT
TTTGACTAGCGGAGGCTAGAAGGAGAGAGATGGGTGCGAGAGCGTCAGTATTAAGCGGGGGAGAATTAGA
TCGCGATGGGAAAAAATTCGGTTAAGGCCAGGGGGAAAGAAAAAATATAAATTAAAACATATAGTATGGG
CAAGCAGGGAGCTAGAACGATTCGCAGTTAATCCTGGCCTGTTAGAAACATCAGAAGGCTGTAGACAAAT
ACTGGGACAGCTACAACCATCCCTTCAGACAGGATCAGAAGAACTTAGATCATTATATAATACAGTAGCA
ACCCTCTATTGTGTGCATCAAAGGATAGAGATAAAAGACACCAAGGAAGCTTTAGACAAGATAGAGGAAG
AGCAAAACAAAAGTAAGACCACCGCACAGCAAGCGGCCGCTGATCTTCAGACCTGGAGGAGGAGATATGA
GGGACAATTGGAGAAGTGAATTATATAAATATAAAGTAGTAAAAATTGAACCATTAGGAGTAGCACCCAC
CAAGGCAAAGAGAAGAGTGGTGCAGAGAGAAAAAAGAGCAGTGGGAATAGGAGCTTTGTTCCTTGGGTTC
TTGGGAGCAGCAGGAAGCACTATGGGCGCAGCGTCAATGACGCTGACGGTACAGGCCAGACAATTATTGT
CTGGTATAGTGCAGCAGCAGAACAATTTGCTGAGGGCTATTGAGGCGCAACAGCATCTGTTGCAACTCAC
AGTCTGGGGCATCAAGCAGCTCCAGGCAAGAATCCTGGCTGTGGAAAGATACCTAAAGGATCAACAGCTC
CTGGGGATTTGGGGTTGCTCTGGAAAACTCATTTGCACCACTGCTGTGCCTTGGAATGCTAGTTGGAGTA
ATAAATCTCTGGAACAGATTTGGAATCACACGACCTGGATGGAGTGGGACAGAGAAATTAACAATTACAC
AAGCTTAATACACTCCTTAATTGAAGAATCGCAAAACCAGCAAGAAAAGAATGAACAAGAATTATTGGAA
TTAGATAAATGGGCAAGTTTGTGGAATTGGTTTAACATAACAAATTGGCTGTGGTATATAAAATTATTCA
TAATGATAGTAGGAGGCTTGGTAGGTTTAAGAATAGTTTTTGCTGTACTTTCTATAGTGAATAGAGTTAG
GCAGGGATATTCACCATTATCGTTTCAGACCCACCTCCCAACCCCGAGGGGACAATTCTCGACCTCGAGA
CAAATGGCAGTATTCATCCACAATTTTAAAAGAAAAGGGGGGATTGGGGGGTACAGTGCAGGGGAAAGAA
TAGTAGACATAATAGCAACAGACATACAAACTAAAGAATTACAAAAACAAATTACAAAAATTCAAAATTT
TCGGGTTTATTACAGGGACAGCAGAGATCCACTTTGGCCGCGAATCGATATGTCGAGTTTACTCCCTATC
AGTGATAGAGAACGTATGTCGAGTTTACTCCCTATCAGTGATAGAGAACGATGTCGAGTTTACTCCCTAT
CAGTGATAGAGAACGTATGTCGAGTTTACTCCCTATCAGTGATAGAGAACGTATGTCGAGTTTACTCCCT
ATCAGTGATAGAGAACGTATGTCGAGTTTATCCCTATCAGTGATAGAGAACGTATGTCGAGTTTACTCC
Features (pLannotate 1.2.2; 26 found; start..end, strand, type, name):
    113..829     +  CDS            EGFP: EGFP is a basic (constitutively fluorescent) green fluorescent protein published in 1996, derived from Aequorea victoria. It is reported to be a rapidly-maturing weak dimer with moderate acid sensitivity.
    866..1522    +  CDS            TEV protease (fragment): tobacco etch virus protease (Kapust et al., 2001)
   1696..2206    +  promoter       hPGK promoter: human phosphoglycerate kinase 1 promoter
   2216..2913    +  CDS            rtTA3 (fragment): reverse tetracycline transactivator 3 activates expression from Tet-responsive promoters in the presence of doxycycline
   2843..2953    +  CDS            VP48: 3 tandem repeats of the minimal activation domain of herpes simplex virus VP16 (Cheng et al., 2013)
   2989..3537    +  misc_feature   WPRE (fragment): woodchuck hepatitis virus posttranscriptional regulatory element
   3563..3634    +  CDS            nef (fragment): NEF_HV1Z2 - Experimental evidence at protein level: Swiss-Prot protein existence level 1. Extracellular Nef protein targets CD4(+) T-lymphocytes for apoptosis by interacting with CXCR4 surface receptors. From Human immunodeficiency virus type 1 group M subtype D (isolate Z2/CDC-Z34) (HIV-1).
   3636..3869    +  LTR            3' LTR (ΔU3): self-inactivating 3' long terminal repeat (LTR) from HIV-1
   3941..4062    +  polyA_signal   SV40 poly(A) signal: SV40 polyadenylation signal
   4102..4237    +  rep_origin     SV40 ori: SV40 origin of replication
   4245..4308    +  promoter       AmpR promoter: bla
   4309..5169    +  CDS            AmpR: β-lactamase; bla; confers resistance to ampicillin, carbenicillin, and related antibiotics
   5340..5928    +  rep_origin     ori: high-copy-number ColE1/pMB1/pBR322/pUC origin of replication
   6111..6203    +  CDS            lacI (fragment): lac repressor; lacI; The lac repressor binds to the lac operator to inhibit transcription in E. coli. This inhibition can be relieved by adding lactose or isopropyl-β-D-thiogalactopyranoside (IPTG).
   6216..6237    +  protein_bind   CAP binding site: CAP binding activates transcription in the presence of cAMP. E. coli catabolite activator protein
   6252..6282    +  promoter       lac promoter: promoter for the E. coli lac operon
   6290..6306    +  protein_bind   lac operator: The lac repressor binds to the lac operator to inhibit transcription in E. coli. This inhibition can be relieved by adding lactose or isopropyl-β-D-thiogalactopyranoside (IPTG). lac repressor encoded by lacI
   6351..6369    +  promoter       T3 promoter: promoter for bacteriophage T3 RNA polymerase
   6397..6623    +  promoter       RSV promoter: Rous sarcoma virus enhancer/promoter
   6624..6804    +  LTR            5' LTR (truncated): truncated 5' long terminal repeat (LTR) from HIV-1
   6851..6976    +  misc_feature   HIV-1 Ψ: packaging signal of human immunodeficiency virus type 1
   6960..7323    +  CDS            HIV-1 gag (fragment): gag protein from human immunodeficiency virus 1; gag
   7469..7702    +  misc_feature   RRE: The Rev response element (RRE) of HIV-1 allows for Rev-dependent mRNA export from the nucleus to the cytoplasm.
   8079..8103    +  CDS            Rev (fragment): human immunodeficiency virus 1 (HIV-1) Rev protein; rev; enhances nuclear export of unspliced and incompletely spliced viral mRNAs
   8144..8261    +  misc_feature   cPPT/CTS: central polypurine tract and central termination sequence of HIV-1
   8315..90      +  promoter       tight TRE promoter (across the origin): Tet-responsive promoter PTight, consisting of seven tet operator sequences followed by the minimal CMV promoter
