[The description below was written by a language model from this plasmid's Addgene catalogue record and pLannotate feature annotations shown in this document.]
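Description:
EGFP-uTEV1-NES is a doxycycline-inducible, third-generation-style lentiviral expression plasmid built on the pCW-Cas9 backbone, in which the original payload has been replaced by a synthetic fusion protein of roughly 1.6 kb. It is maintained in E. coli through a high-copy ColE1/pUC origin and an ampicillin resistance gene. The viral portion comprises an RSV promoter driving a truncated HIV-1 5' LTR, the Ψ packaging signal with a gag fragment, the RRE, cPPT/CTS, a WPRE and a self-inactivating ΔU3 3' LTR followed by an SV40 polyadenylation signal. This arrangement allows the genome to be packaged when helper functions are supplied in trans and integrated into mammalian cells without regenerating an active viral promoter.

The payload is transcribed from a tight TRE promoter (seven tet operators upstream of a minimal CMV promoter) and encodes EGFP fused to a TEV protease variant, uTEV1, which is annotated as a TEV protease fragment. According to the catalogue entry, the fusion carries a C-terminal nuclear export signal; this short motif is not annotated separately in the feature table. Downstream, a human PGK promoter constitutively expresses the reverse tetracycline transactivator rtTA3, so a single vector supplies both halves of the Tet-On system and the fusion is produced only when doxycycline is added. No drug selection marker for mammalian cells is recorded; EGFP fluorescence serves to identify and sort expressing cells.

The construct is the cytoplasm-localised protease component of HiLITR, an engineered transcriptional reporter of protein localisation that was used in high-throughput CRISPRi screens for regulators of mitochondrial and ER membrane protein trafficking.
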