Addgene plasmid #171006: EGFP-uTEV1-NES
Purpose: HiLITR protease with C-terminal NNES (Cytoplasmic)
Depositing lab: Alice Ting. Depositing organization: Stanford University. Publication: An engineered transcriptional reporter of protein localization identifies regulators of mitochondrial and ER membrane protein trafficking in high-throughput CRISPRi screens. Coukos RW, Yao D, Sanchez ML, Strand ET, Olive ME, Udeshi ND, Weissman JS, Carr SA, Bassik MC, Ting AY. Elife. 2021 Aug 20;10. pii: 69142. doi: 10.7554/eLife.69142. PubMed 34414886.
Backbone
  Vector backbone: pCW-Cas9
  Backbone size w/o insert (bp): 8000
  Vector type: Mammalian Expression, Lentiviral, Synthetic Biology
  Selectable markers: EGFP
Growth in bacteria
  Bacterial resistance: Ampicillin, 100 μg/mL
  Growth temperature: 37°C
  Growth strain: NEB Stable
  Copy number: High Copy
Gene/Insert
  Gene/Insert name: EGFP-uTEV1-NES
  Species: Synthetic
  Insert size (bp): 1600
  Promoter: pTRE-tight (TetOn)
  Cloning method: Gibson Cloning
Terms and licenses: Academic/Nonprofit Terms; Industry Terms: Not Available to Industry
How to cite: EGFP-uTEV1-NES was a gift from Alice Ting (Addgene plasmid # 171006 ; http://n2t.net/addgene:171006 ; RRID:Addgene_171006)
